>Addgene plasmid #239019 | pET29b-Rhobin9 | addgene full sequence | sequence record 472823 | Addgene NGS Result
AGGATCGAGATCGATCTCGATCCCGCGAAATTAATACGACTCACTATAGGGGAATTGTGAGCGGATAACA
ATTCCCCTCTAGAAATAATTTTGTTTAACTTTAAGAAGGAGATATACATATGCACCACCACCACCACCAC
GAAAACCTGTACTTCCAGAGCGAAAAAAAAAAGAAGCTTATCGAGATCTATGAGAAAATTATTGGATACC
TCAAGAAGCTGTATGACCTTGCAAGGAAACTCGCGGAAGCCCTTAGGGCAGGCGACAGGGAAAGGGCTGG
GAAGCTGTTGGATGAATTTCTTGCTGTATACAATGAAATGGTCGCCATTGGGAAAAAAATGTTGGAGGAG
GCCAAAAAGGTATTCACAGAGGAGGAAATACAGAAGATATTTGAAGAGAACGATGTAAAAAGGAAGGAAT
TGGGCGTAGATTTGAATGCAGCGGAGGTTGATCGGCTGGTTGCGGAGCTTCGAGCCGCGTTCGAGGCCGG
AGATACGGCGAGGGCAGCAGAAATCGTTGAACGGTTGGTTAAATTCTACCAGGCGAACATTATCATCGGT
GAGGAGCGGATCAAGAAGCTCAAATCTGAATTGTAACTCGAGTGAGATCCGGCTGCTAACAAAGCCCGAA
AGGAAGCTGAGTTGGCTGCTGCCACCGCTGAGCAATAACTAGCATAACCCCTTGGGGCCTCTAAACGGGT
CTTGAGGGGTTTTTTGCTGAAAGGAGGAACTATATCCGGATTGGCGAATGGG
[124 nt withheld, positions 753-876]
C
[91 nt withheld, positions 878-968]
A
[49 nt withheld, positions 970-1018]
CCTTTGACGTTGGAGTCCACGTTCTTT
[37 nt withheld, positions 1046-1082]
ACCCTATCTCGGTCTATTCTTTTGATTTATAAGGGATTTTGCCGATTTCGGCCTATTGGTTAAAAAATGA
GCTGATTTAACAAAAATTTAACGCGAATTTTAACAAAATATTAACGCTTACAATTTAGGTGGCACTTTTC
GGGGAAATGTGCGCGGAACCCCTATTTGTTTATTTTTCTAAATACATTCAAATATGTATCCGCTCATGAA
TTAATTCTTAGAAAAACTCATCGAGCATCAAATGAAACTGCAATTTATTCATATCAGGATTATCAATACC
ATATTTTTGAAAAAGCCGTTTCTGTAATGAAGGAGAAAACTCACCGAGGCAGTTCCATAGGATGGCAAGA
TCCTGGTATCGGTCTGCGATTCCGACTCGTCCAACATCAATACAACCTATTAATTTCCCCTCGTCAAAAA
TAAGGTTATCAAGTGAGAAATCACCATGAGTGACGACTGAATCCGGTGAGAATGGCAAAAGTTTATGCAT
TTCTTTCCAGACTTGTTCAACAGGCCAGCCATTACGCTCGTCATCAAAATCACTCGCATCAACCAAACCG
TTATTCATTCGTGATTGCGCCTGAGCGAGACGAAATACGCGATCGCTGTTAAAAGGACAATTACAAACAG
GAATCGAATGCAACCGGCGCAGGAACACTGCCAGCGCATCAACAATATTTTCACCTGAATCAGGATATTC
TTCTAATACCTGGAATGCTGTTTTCCCGGGGATCGCAGTGGTGAGTAACCATGCATCATCAGGAGTACGG
ATAAAATGCTTGATGGTCGGAAGAGGCATAAATTCCGTCAGCCAGTTTAGTCTGACCATCTCATCTGTAA
CATCATTGGCAACGCTACCTTTGCCATGTTTCAGAAACAACTCTGGCGCATCGGGCTTCCCATACAATCG
ATAGATTGTCGCACCTGATTGCCCGACATTATCGCGAGCCCATTTATACCCATATAAATCAGCATCCATG
TTGGAATTTAATCGCGGCCTAGAGCAAGACGTTTCCCGTTGAATATGGCTCATAACACCCCTTGTATTAC
TGTTTATGTAAGCAGACAGTTTTATTGTTCATGACCAAAATCCCTTAACGTGAGTTTTCGTTCCACTGAG
CGTCAGACCCCGTAGAAAAGATCAAAGGATCTTCTTGAGATCCTTTTTTTCTGCGCGTAATCTGCTGCTT
GCAAACAAAAAAACCACCGCTACCAGCGGTGGTTTGTTTGCCGGATCAAGAGCTACCAACTCTTTTTCCG
AAGGTAACTGGCTTCAGCAGAGCGCAGATACCAAATACTGTCCTTCTAGTGTAGCCGTAGTTAGGCCACC
ACTTCAAGAACTCTGTAGCACCGCCTACATACCTCGCTCTGCTAATCCTGTTACCAGTGGCTGCTGCCAG
TGGCGATAAGTCGTGTCTTACCGGGTTGGACTCAAGACGATAGTTACCGGATAAGGCGCAGCGGTCGGGC
TGAACGGGGGGTTCGTGCACACAGCCCAGCTTGGAGCGAACGACCTACACCGAACTGAGATACCTACAGC
GTGAGCTATGAGAAAGCGCCACGCTTCCCGAAGGGAGAAAGGCGGACAGGTATCCGGTAAGCGGCAGGGT
CGGAACAGGAGAGCGCACGAGGGAGCTTCCAGGGGGAAACGCCTGGTATCTTTATAGTCCTGTCGGGTTT
CGCCACCTCTGACTTGAGCGTCGATTTTTGTGATGCTCGTCAGGGGGGCGGAGCCTATGGAAAAACGCCA
GCAACGCGGCCTTTTTACGGTTCCTGGCCTTTTGCTGGCCTTTTGCTCACATGTTCTTTCCTGCGTTATC
CCCTGATTCTGTGGATAACCGTATTACCGCCTTTGAGTGAGCTGATACCGCTCGCCGCAGCCGAACGACC
GAGCGCAGCGAGTCAGTGAGCGAGGAAGCGGAAGAGCGCCTGATGCGGTATTTTCTCCTTACGCATCTGT
GCGGTATTTCACACCGCAATGGTGCACTCTCAGTACAATCTGCTCTGATGCCGCATAGTTAAGCCAGTAT
ACACTCCGCTATCGCTACGTGACTGGGTCATGGCTGCGCCCCGACACCCGCCAACACCCGCTGACGCGCC
CTGACGGGCTTGTCTGCTCCCGGCATCCGCTTACAGACAAGCTGTGACCGTCTCCGGGAGCTGCATGTGT
CAGAGGTTTTCACCGTCATCACCGAAACGCGCGAGGCAGCTGCGGTAAAGCTCATCAGCGTGGTCGTGAA
GCGATTCACAGATGTCTGCCTGTTCATCCGCGTCCAGCTCGTTGAGTTTCTCCAGAAGCGTTAATGTCTG
GCTTCTGATAAAGCGGGCCATGTTAAGGGCGGTTTTTTCCTGTTTGGTCACTGATGCCTCCGTGTAAGGG
GGATTTCTGTTCATGGGGGTAATGATACCGATGAAACGAGAGAGGATGCTCACGATACGGGTTACTGATG
ATGAACATGCCCGGTTACTGGAACGTTGTGAGGGTAAACAACTGGCGGTATGGATGCGGCGGGACCAGAG
AAAAATCACTCAGGGTCAATGCCAGCGCTTCGTTAATACAGATGTAGGTGTTCCACAGGGTAGCCAGCAG
CATCCTGCGATGCAGATCCGGAACATAATGGTGCAGGGCGCTGACTTCCGCGTTTCCAGACTTTACGAAA
CACGGAAACCGAAGACCATTCATGTTGTTGCTCAGGTCGCAGACGTTTTGCAGCAGCAGTCGCTTCACGT
TCGCTCGCGTATCGGTGATTCATTCTGCTAACCAGTAAGGCAACCCCGCCAGCCTAGCCGGGTCCTCAAC
GACAGGAGCACGATCATGCGCACCCGTGGGGCCGCCATGCCGGCGATAATGGCCTGCTTCTCGCCGAAAC
GTTTGGTGGCGGGACCAGTGACGAAGGCTTGAGCGAGGGCGTGCAAGATTCCGAATACCGCAAGCGACAG
GCCGATCATCGTCGCGCTCCAGCGAAAGCGGTCCTCGCCGAAAATGACCCAGAGCGCTGCCGGCACCTGT
CCTACGAGTTGCATGATAAAGAAGACAGTCATAAGTGCGGCGACGATAGTCATGCCCCGCGCCCACCGGA
AGGAGCTGACTGGGTTGAAGGCTCTCAAGGGCATCGGTCGAGATCCCGGTGCCTAATGAGTGAGCTAACT
TACATTAATTGCGTTGCGCTCACTGCCCGCTTTCCAGTCGGGAAACCTGTCGTGCCAGCTGCATTAATGA
ATCGGCCAACGCGCGGGGAGAGGCGGTTTGCGTATTGGGCGCCAGGGTGGTTTTTCTTTTCACCAGTGAG
ACGGGCAACAGCTGATTGCCCTTCACCGCCTGGCCCTGAGAGAGTTGCAGCAAGCGGTCCACGCTGGTTT
GCCCCAGCAGGCGAAAATCCTGTTTGATGGTGGTTAACGGCGGGATATAACATGAGCTGTCTTCGGTATC
GTCGTATCCCACTACCGAGATGTCCGCACCAACGCGCAGCCCGGACTCGGTAATGGCGCGCATTGCGCCC
AGCGCCATCTGATCGTTGGCAACCAGCATCGCAGTGGGAACGATGCCCTCATTCAGCATTTGCATGGTTT
GTTGAAAACCGGACATGGCACTCCAGTCGCCTTCCCGTTCCGCTATCGGCTGAATTTGATTGCGAGTGAG
ATATTTATGCCAGCCAGCCAGACGCAGACGCGCCGAGACAGAACTTAATGGGCCCGCTAACAGCGCGATT
TGCTGGTGACCCAATGCGACCAGATGCTCCACGCCCAGTCGCGTACCGTCTTCATGGGAGAAAATAATAC
TGTTGATGGGTGTCTGGTCAGAGACATCAAGAAATAACGCCGGAACATTAGTGCAGGCAGCTTCCACAGC
AATGGCATCCTGGTCATCCAGCGGATAGTTAATGATCAGCCCACTGACGCGTTGCGCGAGAAGATTGTGC
ACCGCCGCTTTACAGGCTTCGACGCCGCTTCGTTCTACCATCGACACCACCACGCTGGCACCCAGTTGAT
CGGCGCGAGATTTAATCGCCGCGACAATTTGCGACGGCGCGTGCAGGGCCAGACTGGAGGTGGCAACGCC
AATCAGCAACGACTGTTTGCCCGCCAGTTGTTGTGCCACGCGGTTGGGAATGTAATTCAGCTCCGCCATC
GCCGCTTCCACTTTTTCCCGCGTTTTCGCAGAAACGTGGCTGGCCTGGTTCACCACGCGGGAAACGGTCT
GATAAGAGACACCGGCATACTCTGCGACATCGTATAACGTTACTGGTTTCACATTCACCACCCTGAATTG
ACTCTCTTCCGGGCGCTATCATGCCATACCGCGAAAGGTTTTGCGCCATTCGATGGTGTCCGGGATCTCG
ACGCTCTCCCTTATGCGACTCCTGCATTAGGAAGCAGCCCAGTAGTAGGTTGAGGCCGTTGAGCACCGCC
GCCGCAAGGAATGGTGCATGCAAGGAGATGGCGCCCAACAGTCCCCCGGCCACGGGGCCTGCCACCATAC
CCACGCCGAAACAAGCGCTCATGAGCCCGAAGTGGCGAGCCCGATCTTCCCCATCGGTGATGTCGGCGAT
ATAGGCGCCAGCAACCGCACCTGTGGCGCCGGTGATGCCGGCCACGATGCGTCCGGCGTAG
Features (pLannotate 1.2.2; 19 found; start..end, strand, type, name):
     32..50      +  promoter       T7 promoter: promoter for bacteriophage T7 RNA polymerase
     51..75      +  protein_bind   lac operator: The lac repressor binds to the lac operator to inhibit transcription in E. coli. This inhibition can be relieved by adding lactose or isopropyl-β-D-thiogalactopyranoside (IPTG). lac repressor encoded by lacI
     90..112     +  RBS            RBS: efficient ribosome binding site from bacteriophage T7 gene 10 (Olins and Rangwala, 1989)
    123..140     +  CDS            9xHis (fragment): 9xHis affinity tag
    141..158     +  CDS            TEV site (fragment): tobacco etch virus (TEV) protease recognition and cleavage site
    612..661     +  CDS            SET1 (fragment): solubility-enhancement tag derived from T7 phage gene 10B
    669..716     +  terminator     T7 terminator: transcription terminator for bacteriophage T7 RNA polymerase
    753..1181    +  rep_origin     f1 ori (sequence partly withheld): f1 bacteriophage origin of replication; arrow indicates direction of (+) strand synthesis
   1234..1291    +  promoter       AmpR promoter (fragment): bla
   1300..2115    -  CDS            KanR: aminoglycoside phosphotransferase; aph(3')-Ia; confers resistance to kanamycin in bacteria or G418 (Geneticin®) in eukaryotes
   2237..2825    +  rep_origin     ori: high-copy-number ColE1/pMB1/pBR322/pUC origin of replication
   3011..3150    -  misc_feature   bom: basis of mobility region from pBR322
   3252..3443    -  CDS            rop: Rop protein, which maintains plasmids at low copy number; rop
   3460..3840    +  CDS            YPB1_ECOLX: Protein predicted: Swiss-Prot protein existence level 4. From Escherichia coli.
   3912..4203    -  CDS            TcR (fragment): tetracycline efflux protein; tet; confers resistance to tetracycline
   4218..4239    -  protein_bind   CAP binding site: CAP binding activates transcription in the presence of cAMP. E. coli catabolite activator protein
   4252..5334    -  CDS            lacI: lac repressor; lacI; The lac repressor binds to the lac operator to inhibit transcription in E. coli. This inhibition can be relieved by adding lactose or isopropyl-β-D-thiogalactopyranoside (IPTG).
   5335..5412    -  promoter       lacI promoter: lacI
   5420..6       -  CDS            TcR (fragment) (across the origin): tetracycline efflux protein; tet; confers resistance to tetracycline
