[The description below was written by a language model from this plasmid's Addgene catalogue record and pLannotate feature annotations shown in this document.]
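Description:
pET29b-Rhobin9 is a 5,693-nt bacterial expression plasmid built on the pET29b backbone for overexpression of Rhobin9, a synthetic, de novo designed protein that binds rhodamine dyes. The catalogue purpose line also gives the name "Rhobin2" in parentheses, and the record does not explain this discrepancy. The plasmid is maintained through a ColE1/pBR322-type origin accompanied by the bom region and the rop gene, which normally keeps copy number low, although the catalogue lists copy number as unknown. Selection is by kanamycin resistance from an aminoglycoside phosphotransferase gene. An f1 origin is also present, along with backbone remnants that the annotation software flags as tetracycline-resistance fragments and a predicted E. coli open reading frame. None of these serves a purpose in expression.

The insert was cloned between NdeI and XhoI sites, placing it under a T7 promoter followed by a lac operator and the T7 gene 10 ribosome binding site, with a T7 terminator downstream. The plasmid-borne lacI gene supplies lac repressor. Transcription is therefore held off until induction with IPTG, and it requires a host that provides T7 RNA polymerase. The coding region opens with a histidine tag, recorded as 6xHis and detected as a fragment of a longer His-tag annotation. A TEV protease cleavage site follows, so the tag can be removed after affinity purification. The Rhobin9 sequence itself is not annotated in the feature table and presumably occupies the unannotated stretch after the TEV site. The short "SET1" hit just before the terminator is probably a match to backbone sequence rather than a functional solubility tag. The construct is intended for producing recombinant protein, which the associated work develops as a pan-rhodamine binder for fluorescence microscopy.
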