Addgene plasmid #239019: pET29b-Rhobin9
Purpose: Bacterial overexpression of de novo Rhodamine binder 9 (Rhobin2) protein
Depositing lab: William DeGrado & Bo Huang. Depositing organization: University of California, San Francisco (UCSF). Publication: De novo pan-rhodamine binders for fluorescence microscopy from mammalian cells to extremophiles. Chen Y, Yserentant K, Hong K, Chen K, Kuang Y, Picardo RS, Bhowmick A, Charles-Orszag A, Lord SJ, Lu L, Hou K, Mann SI, Bhattacharya S, Horst M, Grimm JB, Lavis LD, Mullins RD, DeGrado WF, Huang B. Cell. 2026 Sep 1:S0092-8674(26)00934-7. doi: 10.1016/j.cell.2026.08.007. PubMed 42679818.
Backbone
  Vector backbone: pET29b
  Vector type: Bacterial Expression
Growth in bacteria
  Bacterial resistance: Kanamycin, 50 μg/mL
  Growth temperature: 37°C
  Growth strain: DH5alpha
  Copy number: Unknown
Gene/Insert
  Gene/Insert name: RhoBin9
  Species: Synthetic
  Promoter: T7
  Tag / fusion protein: 6xHis (N terminal on insert)
  Cloning method: Restriction Enzyme; 5′ cloning site NdeI (unknown if destroyed); 3′ cloning site XhoI (unknown if destroyed)
Terms and licenses: Academic/Nonprofit Terms; Industry Terms: Not Available to Industry
Depositor comments: Encoding de novo Rhodamine binder protein Rhobin9 with N-terminal 6xHisTag-TEV protease cleavage sequence . Please visit https://doi.org/10.1101/2025.06.24.661379 for bioRxiv preprint.
How to cite: pET29b-Rhobin9 was a gift from William DeGrado & Bo Huang (Addgene plasmid # 239019 ; http://n2t.net/addgene:239019 ; RRID:Addgene_239019)
